>Addgene plasmid #50848 | pHR SFFVp BFP-Erk2 | depositor full sequence | sequence record 76296 | pHR SFFVp BFP-Erk2 sequence 10776 bps
AAAAAGAGCAGTGGGAATAGGAGCTTTGTTCCTTGGGTTCTTGGGAGCAGCAGGAAGCACTATGGGCGCA
GCGTCAATGACGCTGACGGTACAGGCCAGACAATTATTGTCTGGTATAGTGCAGCAGCAGAACAATTTGC
TGAGGGCTATTGAGGCGCAACAGCATCTGTTGCAACTCACAGTCTGGGGCATCAAGCAGCTCCAGGCAAG
AATCCTGGCTGTGGAAAGATACCTAAAGGATCAACAGCTCCTGGGGATTTGGGGTTGCTCTGGAAAACTC
ATTTGCACCACTGCTGTGCCTTGGAATGCTAGTTGGAGTAATAAATCTCTGGAACAGATTTGGAATCACA
CGACCTGGATGGAGTGGGACAGAGAAATTAACAATTACACAAGCTTAATACACTCCTTAATTGAAGAATC
GCAAAACCAGCAAGAAAAGAATGAACAAGAATTATTGGAATTAGATAAATGGGCAAGTTTGTGGAATTGG
TTTAACATAACAAATTGGCTGTGGTATATAAAATTATTCATAATGATAGTAGGAGGCTTGGTAGGTTTAA
GAATAGTTTTTGCTGTACTTTCTATAGTGAATAGAGTTAGGCAGGGATATTCACCATTATCGTTTCAGAC
CCACCTCCCAACCCCGAGGGGACCCGACAGGCCCGAAGGAATAGAAGAAGAAGGTGGAGAGAGAGACAGA
GACAGATCCATTCGATTAGTGAACGGATCTCGACGGTCGCCAAATGGCAGTATTCATCCACAATTTTAAA
AGAAAAGGGGGGATTGGGGGGTACAGTGCAGGGGAAAGAATAGTAGACATAATAGCAACAGACATACAAA
CTAAAGAATTACAAAAACAAATTACAAAAATTCAAAATTTTCGGGTTTATTACAGGGACAGCAGAGATCC
AGTTTGGATCGATAAGCTTGATATCGAATTCCTGCAGCCCCGATAAAATAAAAGATTTTATTTAGTCTCC
AGAAAAAGGGGGGAATGAAAGACCCCACCTGTAGGTTATGGCAAGCTAGCTGCAGTAACGCCATTATTGC
AAGGCATGGAAAAATACCAAACCAAGAATAGAGAAGTTCAGATCAAGGGCGGGTACATGAAAATAGCTAA
CGTAGGGCCAAACAGGATATCTGCGGTGAGCAGTTTCGGCCCCGGCCCGGGGCCAAGAACAGATGGTCAC
CGCAGTTTCGGCCCCGGCCCGAGGCCAAGAGCAGATGGTCCCCAGATATGGCCCAACCCTCAGCAGTTTC
TTAAGACCCATCAGATGTTTCCAGGCTCCCCCAAGGACCTGAAATGACCCTGCGCCTTATTTGAATTAAC
CAATCAGCCTGCTTCTCGCTTCTGTTCGCGCGCTTCTGCTTCCCGAGCTCTATAAAAGAGCTCACAACCC
CTCACTCGGCGCGCCAGTCCTCCGACAGACTGAGTCGCCCGGGGGGGATCTGGAGCTCTCGAGAATTCTC
ACGCGTCAAGTGGAGCAAGGCAGGTGGACAGTGGATCCGGAGCTACCATGAGCGAGCTGATTAAGGAGAA
CATGCACATGAAGCTGTACATGGAGGGCACCGTGGACAACCATCACTTCAAGTGCACATCCGAGGGCGAA
GGCAAGCCCTACGAGGGCACCCAGACCATGAGAATCAAGGTGGTCGAGGGCGGCCCTCTCCCCTTCGCCT
TCGACATCCTGGCTACTAGCTTCCTCTACGGCAGCAAGACCTTCATCAACCACACCCAGGGCATCCCCGA
CTTCTTCAAGCAGTCCTTCCCTGAGGGCTTCACATGGGAGAGAGTCACCACATACGAAGACGGGGGCGTG
CTGACCGCTACCCAGGACACCAGCCTCCAGGACGGCTGCCTCATCTACAACGTCAAGATCAGAGGGGTGA
ACTTCACATCCAACGGCCCTGTGATGCAGAAGAAAACACTCGGCTGGGAGGCCTTCACCGAGACGCTGTA
CCCCGCTGACGGCGGCCTGGAAGGCAGAAACGACATGGCCCTGAAGCTCGTGGGCGGGAGCCATCTGATC
GCAAACATCAAGACCACATATAGATCCAAGAAACCCGCTAAGAACCTCAAGATGCCTGGCGTCTACTATG
TGGACTACAGACTGGAAAGAATCAAGGAGGCCAACAACGAGACCTACGTCGAGCAGCACGAGGTGGCAGT
GGCCAGATACTGCGACCTCCCTAGCAAACTGGGGCACAAGCTTAATGCTCAAGCTTCGAATTCTGCAGTC
GACGGTACCGCGGGCCCGGAGATGGTCCGCGGGCAGGTGTTCGACGTAGGGCCGCGCTACACCAACCTCT
CGTACATCGGAGAAGGCGCCTACGGCATGGTTTGCTCTGCTTATGATAATCTCAACAAAGTTCGAGTTGC
TATCAAGAAAATCAGTCCTTTTGAGCACCAGACCTACTGTCAAAGAACCCTAAGAGAGATAAAAATCTTA
CTGCGCTTCAGACATGAGAACATCATTGGCATCAATGACATCATCCGGGCACCAACCATTGAGCAAATGA
AAGATGTATATATAGTACAGGACCTCATGGAGACGGACCTTTACAAGCTCTTGAAGACACAGCACCTCAG
CAATGACCACATCTGCTATTTTCTTTATCAGATCCTGAGAGGGCTAAAGTATATCCATTCAGCTAACGTT
CTGCACCGTGACCTCAAGCCTTCCAACCTCCTGCTGAACACCACTTGTGATCTCAAGATCTGTGACTTTG
GCCTTGCCCGTGTTGCAGATCCAGATCATGATCACACAGGGTTCTTGACAGAGTACGTAGCCACACGTTG
GTACAGAGCTCCAGAAATTATGTTGAATTCCAAGGGTTATACCAAGTCCATTGATATTTGGTCTGTGGGC
TGCATCCTGGCAGAGATGCTATCCAACAGGCCTATCTTCCCAGGAAAGCATTACCTTGACCAGCTGAATC
ACATCCTGGGTATTCTTGGATCTCCATCACAGGAAGATCTGAATTGTATAATAAATTTAAAAGCTAGAAA
CTATTTGCTTTCTCTCCCGCACAAAAATAAGGTGCCATGGAACAGGTTGTTCCCAAATGCTGACTCCAAA
GCTCTGGATTTACTGGATAAAATGTTGACATTTAACCCTCACAAGAGGATTGAAGTTGAACAGGCTCTGG
CCCACCCATACCTGGAGCAGTATTATGACCCAAGTGATGAGCCCATTGCTGAAGCGCCATTCAAGTTTGA
CATGGAGTTGGACGACTTACCTAAGGAGAAGCTCAAAGAACTCATTTTTGAAGAGACTGCTAGATTCCAG
CCAGGATACAGATCTTAAGCGGCCGCAACTCCCACCTGCAACATGCGTGACTGACTGAGGCCGCGACTCT
AGAGTCGACCTGCAGGCATGCAAGCTTGATATCAAGCTTATCGATAATCAACCTCTGGATTACAAAATTT
GTGAAAGATTGACTGGTATTCTTAACTATGTTGCTCCTTTTACGCTATGTGGATACGCTGCTTTAATGCC
TTTGTATCATGCTATTGCTTCCCGTATGGCTTTCATTTTCTCCTCCTTGTATAAATCCTGGTTGCTGTCT
CTTTATGAGGAGTTGTGGCCCGTTGTCAGGCAACGTGGCGTGGTGTGCACTGTGTTTGCTGACGCAACCC
CCACTGGTTGGGGCATTGCCACCACCTGTCAGCTCCTTTCCGGGACTTTCGCTTTCCCCCTCCCTATTGC
CACGGCGGAACTCATCGCCGCCTGCCTTGCCCGCTGCTGGACAGGGGCTCGGCTGTTGGGCACTGACAAT
TCCGTGGTGTTGTCGGGGAAATCATCGTCCTTTCCTTGGCTGCTCGCCTGTGTTGCCACCTGGATTCTGC
GCGGGACGTCCTTCTGCTACGTCCCTTCGGCCCTCAATCCAGCGGACCTTCCTTCCCGCGGCCTGCTGCC
GGCTCTGCGGCCTCTTCCGCGTCTTCGCCTTCGCCCTCAGACGAGTCGGATCTCCCTTTGGGCCGCCTCC
CCGCATCGATACCGTCGACCAAGGCAGCTGTAGATCTTAGCCACTTTTTAAAAGAAAAGGGGGGACTGGA
AGGGCTAATTCACTCCCAACGAAGACAAGATCTGCTTTTTGCTTGTACTGGGTCTCTCTGGTTAGACCAG
ATCTGAGCCTGGGAGCTCTCTGGCTAACTAGGGAACCCACTGCTTAAGCCTCAATAAAGCTTGCCTTGAG
TGCTTCAAGTAGTGTGTGCCCGTCTGTTGTGTGACTCTGGTAACTAGAGATCCCTCAGACCCTTTTAGTC
AGTGTGGAAAATCTCTAGCAGCATCTAGAATTAATTCCGTGTATTCTATAGTGTCACCTAAATCGTATGT
GTATGATACATAAGGTTATGTATTAATTGTAGCCGCGTTCTAACGACAATATGTACAAGCCTAATTGTGT
AGCATCTGGCTTACTGAAGCAGACCCTATCATCTCTCTCGTAAACTGCCGTCAGAGTCGGTTTGGTTGGA
CGAACCTTCTGAGTTTCTGGTAACGCCGTCCCGCACCCGGAAATGGTCAGCGAACCAATCAGCAGGGTCA
TCGCTAGCCAGATCCTCTACGCCGGACGCATCGTGGCCGGCATCACCGGCGCCACAGGTGCGGTTGCTGG
CGCCTATATCGCCGACATCACCGATGGGGAAGATCGGGCTCGCCACTTCGGGCTCATGAGCGCTTGTTTC
GGCGTGGGTATGGTGGCAGGCCCCGTGGCCGGGGGACTGTTGGGCGCCATCTCCTTGCATGCACCATTCC
TTGCGGCGGCGGTGCTCAACGGCCTCAACCTACTACTGGGCTGCTTCCTAATGCAGGAGTCGCATAAGGG
AGAGCGTCGAATGGTGCACTCTCAGTACAATCTAGCTCTGATGCCGCATAGTTAAGCCAGCCCCGACACC
CGCCAACACCCGCTGACGCGCCCTGACGGGCTTGTCTGCTCCCGGCATCCGCTTACAGACAAGCTGTGAC
CGTCTCCGGGAGCTGCATGTGTCAGAGGTTTTCACCGTCATCACCGAAACGCGCGAGACGAAAGGGCCTC
GTGATACGCCTATTTTTATAGGTTAATGTCATGATAATAATGGTTTCTTAGACGTCAGGTGGCACTTTTC
GGGGAAATGTGCGCGGAACCCCTATTTGTTTATTTTTCTAAATACATTCAAATATGTATCCGCTCATGAG
ACAATAACCCTGATAAATGCTTCAATAATATTGAAAAAGGAAGAGTATGAGTATTCAACATTTCCGTGTC
GCCCTTATTCCCTTTTTTGCGGCATTTTGCCTTCCTGTTTTTGCTCACCCAGAAACGCTGGTGAAAGTAA
AAGATGCTGAAGATCAGTTGGGTGCACGAGTGGGTTACATCGAACTGGATCTCAACAGCGGTAAGATCCT
TGAGAGTTTTCGCCCCGAAGAACGTTTTCCAATGATGAGCACTTTTAAAGTTCTGCTATGTGGCGCGGTA
TTATCCCGTATTGACGCCGGGCAAGAGCAACTCGGTCGCCGCATACACTATTCTCAGAATGACTTGGTTG
AGTACTCACCAGTCACAGAAAAGCATCTTACGGATGGCATGACAGTAAGAGAATTATGCAGTGCTGCCAT
AACCATGAGTGATAACACTGCGGCCAACTTACTTCTGACAACGATCGGAGGACCGAAGGAGCTAACCGCT
TTTTTGCACAACATGGGGGATCATGTAACTCGCCTTGATCGTTGGGAACCGGAGCTGAATGAAGCCATAC
CAAACGACGAGCGTGACACCACGATGCCTGTAGCAATGGCAACAACGTTGCGCAAACTATTAACTGGCGA
ACTACTTACTCTAGCTTCCCGGCAACAATTAATAGACTGGATGGAGGCGGATAAAGTTGCAGGACCACTT
CTGCGCTCGGCCCTTCCGGCTGGCTGGTTTATTGCTGATAAATCTGGAGCCGGTGAGCGTGGGTCTCGCG
GTATCATTGCAGCACTGGGGCCAGATGGTAAGCCCTCCCGTATCGTAGTTATCTACACGACGGGGAGTCA
GGCAACTATGGATGAACGAAATAGACAGATCGCTGAGATAGGTGCCTCACTGATTAAGCATTGGTAACTG
TCAGACCAAGTTTACTCATATATACTTTAGATTGATTTAAAACTTCATTTTTAATTTAAAAGGATCTAGG
TGAAGATCCTTTTTGATAATCTCATGACCAAAATCCCTTAACGTGAGTTTTCGTTCCACTGAGCGTCAGA
CCCCGTAGAAAAGATCAAAGGATCTTCTTGAGATCCTTTTTTTCTGCGCGTAATCTGCTGCTTGCAAACA
AAAAAACCACCGCTACCAGCGGTGGTTTGTTTGCCGGATCAAGAGCTACCAACTCTTTTTCCGAAGGTAA
CTGGCTTCAGCAGAGCGCAGATACCAAATACTGTCCTTCTAGTGTAGCCGTAGTTAGGCCACCACTTCAA
GAACTCTGTAGCACCGCCTACATACCTCGCTCTGCTAATCCTGTTACCAGTGGCTGCTGCCAGTGGCGAT
AAGTCGTGTCTTACCGGGTTGGACTCAAGACGATAGTTACCGGATAAGGCGCAGCGGTCGGGCTGAACGG
GGGGTTCGTGCACACAGCCCAGCTTGGAGCGAACGACCTACACCGAACTGAGATACCTACAGCGTGAGCT
ATGAGAAAGCGCCACGCTTCCCGAAGGGAGAAAGGCGGACAGGTATCCGGTAAGCGGCAGGGTCGGAACA
GGAGAGCGCACGAGGGAGCTTCCAGGGGGAAACGCCTGGTATCTTTATAGTCCTGTCGGGTTTCGCCACC
TCTGACTTGAGCGTCGATTTTTGTGATGCTCGTCAGGGGGGCGGAGCCTATGGAAAAACGCCAGCAACGC
GGCCTTTTTACGGTTCCTGGCCTTTTGCTGGCCTTTTGCTCACATGTTCTTTCCTGCGTTATCCCCTGAT
TCTGTGGATAACCGTATTACCGCCTTTGAGTGAGCTGATACCGCTCGCCGCAGCCGAACGACCGAGCGCA
GCGAGTCAGTGAGCGAGGAAGCGGAAGAGCGCCCAATACGCAAACCGCCTCTCCCCGCGCGTTGGCCGAT
TCATTAATGCAGCTGTGGAATGTGTGTCAGTTAGGGTGTGGAAAGTCCCCAGGCTCCCCAGCAGGCAGAA
GTATGCAAAGCATGCATCTCAATTAGTCAGCAACCAGGTGTGGAAAGTCCCCAGGCTCCCCAGCAGGCAG
AAGTATGCAAAGCATGCATCTCAATTAGTCAGCAACCATAGTCCCGCCCCTAACTCCGCCCATCCCGCCC
CTAACTCCGCCCAGTTCCGCCCATTCTCCGCCCCATGGCTGACTAATTTTTTTTATTTATGCAGAGGCCG
AGGCCGCCTCGGCCTCTGAGCTATTCCAGAAGTAGTGAGGAGGCTTTTTTGGAGGCCTAGGCTTTTGCAA
AAAGCTTGGACACAAGACAGGCTTGCGAGATATGTTTGAGAATACCACTTTATCCCGCGTCAGGGAGAGG
CAGTGCGTAAAAAGACGCGGACTCATGTGAAATACTGGTTTTTAGTGCGCCAGATCTCTATAATCTCGCG
CAACCTATTTTCCCCTCGAACACTTTTTAAGCCGTAGATAAACAGGCTGGGACACTTCACATGAGCGAAA
AATACATCGTCACCTGGGACATGTTGCAGATCCATGCACGTAAACTCGCAAGCCGACTGATGCCTTCTGA
ACAATGGAAAGGCATTATTGCCGTAAGCCGTGGCGGTCTGTACCGGGTGCGTTACTGGCGCGTGAACTGG
GTATTCGTCATGTCGATACCGTTTGTATTTCCAGCTACGATCACGACAACCAGCGCGAGCTTAAAGTGCT
GAAACGCGCAGAAGGCGATGGCGAAGGCTTCATCGTTATTGATGACCTGGTGGATACCGGTGGTACTGCG
GTTGCGATTCGTGAAATGTATCCAAAAGCGCACTTTGTCACCATCTTCGCAAAACCGGCTGGTCGTCCGC
TGGTTGATGACTATGTTGTTGATATCCCGCAAGATACCTGGATTGAACAGCCGTGGGATATGGGCGTCGT
ATTCGTCCCGCCAATCTCCGGTCGCTAATCTTTTCAACGCCTGGCACTGCCGGGCGTTGTTCTTTTTAAC
TTCAGGCGGGTTACAATAGTTTCCAGTAAGTATTCTGGAGGCTGCATCCATGACACAGGCAAACCTGAGC
GAAACCCTGTTCAAACCCCGCTTTAAACATCCTGAAACCTCGACGCTAGTCCGCCGCTTTAATCACGGCG
CACAACCGCCTGTGCAGTCGGCCCTTGATGGTAAAACCATCCCTCACTGGTATCGCATGATTAACCGTCT
GATGTGGATCTGGCGCGGCATTGACCCACGCGAAATCCTCGACGTCCAGGCACGTATTGTGATGAGCGAT
GCCGAACGTACCGACGATGATTTATACGATACGGTGATTGGCTACCGTGGCGGCAACTGGATTTATGAGT
GGGCCCCGGATCTTTGTGAAGGAACCTTACTTCTGTGGTGTGACATAATTGGACAAACTACCTACAGAGA
TTTAAAGCTCTAAGGTAAATATAAAATTTTTAAGTGTATAATGTGTTAAACTACTGATTCTAATTGTTTG
TGTATTTTAGATTCCAACCTATGGAACTGATGAATGGGAGCAGTGGTGGAATGCCTTTAATGAGGAAAAC
CTGTTTTGCTCAGAAGAAATGCCATCTAGTGATGATGAGGCTACTGCTGACTCTCAACATTCTACTCCTC
CAAAAAAGAAGAGAAAGGTAGAAGACCCCAAGGACTTTCCTTCAGAATTGCTAAGTTTTTTGAGTCATGC
TGTGTTTAGTAATAGAACTCTTGCTTGCTTTGCTATTTACACCACAAAGGAAAAAGCTGCACTGCTATAC
AAGAAAATTATGGAAAAATATTCTGTAACCTTTATAAGTAGGCATAACAGTTATAATCATAACATACTGT
TTTTTCTTACTCCACACAGGCATAGAGTGTCTGCTATTAATAACTATGCTCAAAAATTGTGTACCTTTAG
CTTTTTAATTTGTAAAGGGGTTAATAAGGAATATTTGATGTATAGTGCCTTGACTAGAGATCATAATCAG
CCATACCACATTTGTAGAGGTTTTACTTGCTTTAAAAAACCTCCCACACCTCCCCCTGAACCTGAAACAT
AAAATGAATGCAATTGTTGTTGTTAACTTGTTTATTGCAGCTTATAATGGTTACAAATAAAGCAATAGCA
TCACAAATTTCACAAATAAAGCATTTTTTTCACTGCATTCTAGTTGTGGTTTGTCCAAACTCATCAATGT
ATCTTATCATGTCTGGATCAACTGGATAACTCAAGCTAACCAAAATCATCCCAAACTTCCCACCCCATAC
CCTATTACCACTGCCAATTACCTAGTGGTTTCATTTACTCTAAACCTGTGATTCCTCTGAATTATTTTCA
TTTTAAAGAAATTGTATTTGTTAAATATGTACTACAAACTTAGTAGTTGGAAGGGCTAATTCACTCCCAA
AGAAGACAAGATATCCTTGATCTGTGGATCTACCACACACAAGGCTACTTCCCTGATTAGCAGAACTACA
CACCAGGGCCAGGGGTCAGATATCCACTGACCTTTGGATGGTGCTACAAGCTAGTACCAGTTGAGCCAGA
TAAGGTAGAAGAGGCCAATAAAGGAGAGAACACCAGCTTGTTACACCCTGTGAGCCTGCATGGGATGGAT
GACCCGGAGAGAGAAGTGTTAGAGTGGAGGTTTGACAGCCGCCTAGCATTTCATCACGTGGCCCGAGAGC
TGCATCCGGAGTACTTCAAGAACTGCTGATATCGAGCTTGCTACAAGGGACTTTCCGCTGGGGACTTTCC
AGGGAGGCGTGGCCTGGGCGGGACTGGGGAGTGGCGAGCCCTCAGATCCTGCATATAAGCAGCTGCTTTT
TGCCTGTACTGGGTCTCTCTGGTTAGACCAGATCTGAGCCTGGGAGCTCTCTGGCTAACTAGGGAACCCA
CTGCTTAAGCCTCAATAAAGCTTGCCTTGAGTGCTTCAAGTAGTGTGTGCCCGTCTGTTGTGTGACTCTG
GTAACTAGAGATCCCTCAGACCCTTTTAGTCAGTGTGGAAAATCTCTAGCAGTGGCGCCCGAACAGGGAC
TTGAAAGCGAAAGGGAAACCAGAGGAGCTCTCTCGACGCAGGACTCGGCTTGCTGAAGCGCGCACGGCAA
GAGGCGAGGGGCGGCGACTGGTGAGTACGCCAAAAATTTTGACTAGCGGAGGCTAGAAGGAGAGAGATGG
GTGCGAGAGCGTCAGTATTAAGCGGGGGAGAATTAGATCGCGATGGGAAAAAATTCGGTTAAGGCCAGGG
GGAAAGAAAAAATATAAATTAAAACATATAGTATGGGCAAGCAGGGAGCTAGAACGATTCGCAGTTAATC
CTGGCCTGTTAGAAACATCAGAAGGCTGTAGACAAATACTGGGACAGCTACAACCATCCCTTCAGACAGG
ATCAGAAGAACTTAGATCATTATATAATACAGTAGCAACCCTCTATTGTGTGCATCAAAGGATAGAGATA
AAAGACACCAAGGAAGCTTTAGACAAGATAGAGGAAGAGCAAAACAAAAGTAAGACCACCGCACAGCAAG
CGGCCGGTGATCTTCAGACCTGGACGATATATATGAGGGACAATTGGAGAAGTGAATTATATAAATATAA
AGTAGTAAAAATTGAACCATTAGGAGTAGCACCCACCAAGGCAAAGAGAAGAGTGGTGCAGAGAGA
Features (pLannotate 1.2.2; 33 found; start..end, strand, type, name):
     19..252     +  misc_feature   RRE: The Rev response element (RRE) of HIV-1 allows for Rev-dependent mRNA export from the nucleus to the cytoplasm.
    629..729     +  CDS            Rev (fragment): human immunodeficiency virus 1 (HIV-1) Rev protein; rev; enhances nuclear export of unspliced and incompletely spliced viral mRNAs
    764..881     +  misc_feature   cPPT/CTS: central polypurine tract and central termination sequence of HIV-1
    918..950     -  misc_feature   MCS (fragment): pBluescript multiple cloning site
   1035..1443    +  promoter       SFFV promoter: spleen focus-forming virus long terminal repeat (LTR) promoter
   1518..2216    +  CDS            TagBFP: TagBFP is a basic (constitutively fluorescent) blue fluorescent protein published in 2008, derived from Entacmaea quadricolor. It is reported to be a very rapidly-maturing monomer with very low acid sensitivity.
   2235..3305    +  CDS            Mapk1: MK01_MOUSE - Also known as Erk2, Mapk, Prkm1. Experimental evidence at protein level: Swiss-Prot protein existence level 1. Acts as a transcriptional repressor. Binds to a [GC]AAA[GC] consensus sequence. Repress the expression of interferon gamma-induced genes. Seems to bind to the promoter of CCL5, DMP1, IFIH1, IFITM1, IRF7, IRF9, LAMP3, OAS1, OAS2, OAS3 and STAT1. Transcriptional activity is independent of kinase activity. From Mus musculus (Mouse).
   3357..3387    +  misc_feature   MCS (fragment): pUC18/19 multiple cloning site
   3388..3406    +  misc_feature   MCS (fragment): pBluescript multiple cloning site
   3406..3994    +  misc_feature   WPRE: woodchuck hepatitis virus posttranscriptional regulatory element
   4036..4055    +  misc_feature   cPPT/CTS (fragment): central polypurine tract and central termination sequence of HIV-1
   4057..4290    +  LTR            3' LTR (ΔU3): self-inactivating 3' long terminal repeat (LTR) from HIV-1
   4315..4333    -  promoter       SP6 promoter: promoter for bacteriophage SP6 RNA polymerase
   4561..4840    +  CDS            TcR (fragment): tetracycline efflux protein; tet; confers resistance to tetracycline
   4841..4890    -  misc_feature   bom (fragment): basis of mobility region from pBR322
   4992..5027    -  CDS            rop (fragment): Rop protein, which maintains plasmids at low copy number; rop
   5122..5226    +  promoter       AmpR promoter: bla
   5227..6087    +  CDS            AmpR: β-lactamase; bla; confers resistance to ampicillin, carbenicillin, and related antibiotics
   6258..6846    +  rep_origin     ori: high-copy-number ColE1/pMB1/pBR322/pUC origin of replication
   7029..7085    +  CDS            lacI (fragment): lac repressor; lacI; The lac repressor binds to the lac operator to inhibit transcription in E. coli. This inhibition can be relieved by adding lactose or isopropyl-β-D-thiogalactopyranoside (IPTG).
   7092..7421    +  promoter       SV40 promoter: SV40 enhancer and early promoter
   7621..7740    +  CDS            gpt (fragment): XGPT_ECOLI - Also known as gpp, gxu. Experimental evidence at protein level: Swiss-Prot protein existence level 1. Purine salvage pathway enzyme that catalyzes the transfer of the ribosyl-5-phosphate group from 5-phospho-alpha-D-ribose 1- diphosphate (PRPP) to the N9 position of the 6-oxopurines guanine and xanthine to form the corresponding ribonucleotides GMP (guanosine 5'- monophosphate) and XMP (xanthosine 5'-monophosphate), with the release of PPi. To a lesser extent, also acts on hypoxanthine (PubMed:9100006, PubMed:3886014). Does not ribophosphorylate adenine (PubMed:3886014). From Esch
   7740..8075    +  CDS            gpt (fragment): XGPT_ECOLI - Also known as gpp, gxu. Experimental evidence at protein level: Swiss-Prot protein existence level 1. Purine salvage pathway enzyme that catalyzes the transfer of the ribosyl-5-phosphate group from 5-phospho-alpha-D-ribose 1- diphosphate (PRPP) to the N9 position of the 6-oxopurines guanine and xanthine to form the corresponding ribonucleotides GMP (guanosine 5'- monophosphate) and XMP (xanthosine 5'-monophosphate), with the release of PPi. To a lesser extent, also acts on hypoxanthine (PubMed:9100006, PubMed:3886014). Does not ribophosphorylate adenine (PubMed:3886014). From Esch
   8170..8475    +  CDS            frsA (fragment): FRSA_ECOLI - Also known as yafA. Experimental evidence at protein level: Swiss-Prot protein existence level 1. Catalyzes the hydrolysis of esters (PubMed:15808744). Displays esterase activity toward pNP-butyrate (PubMed:15808744). May stimulate mixed-acid fermentation by acting as a fermentation/respiration switch that down-regulates respiration and up- regulates fermentation rates (PubMed:15169777). From Escherichia coli (strain K12).
   8479..8553    +  CDS            small t antigen (fragment): SV40 (simian virus 40) small t antigen
   8555..8620    +  intron         small t intron: SV40 (simian virus 40) small t antigen intron
   8750..8770    +  CDS            SV40 NLS: nuclear localization signal of SV40 (simian virus 40) large T antigen
   9089..9172    +  CDS            large T antigen (fragment): large T antigen from SV40 (simian virus 40)
   9195..9329    +  polyA_signal   SV40 poly(A) signal: SV40 polyadenylation signal
   9497..9826    +  CDS            nef (fragment): NEF_HV1BR - Experimental evidence at protein level: Swiss-Prot protein existence level 1. Extracellular Nef protein targets CD4(+) T-lymphocytes for apoptosis by interacting with CXCR4 surface receptors (PubMed:14990729). From Human immunodeficiency virus type 1 group M subtype B (isolate BRU/LAI) (HIV-1).
   9874..10131   +  LTR            5' LTR (truncated): truncated 5' long terminal repeat (LTR) from HIV-1
  10178..10303   +  misc_feature   HIV-1 Ψ: packaging signal of human immunodeficiency virus type 1
  10287..10625   +  CDS            HIV-1 gag (fragment): gag protein from human immunodeficiency virus 1; gag
