[The description below was written by a language model from this plasmid's Addgene catalogue record and pLannotate feature annotations shown in this document.]
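Description:
pHR SFFVp BFP-Erk2 is a lentiviral transfer plasmid built on the pHR backbone for stable expression of a fluorescently tagged Erk2 kinase in mammalian cells. In bacteria it is maintained through a high-copy ColE1/pUC-type origin and selected with ampicillin via the β-lactamase gene. The annotated backbone also carries remnants of older vector lineages, including fragments of tetracycline resistance, rop and bom, plus an SV40 promoter-driven gpt region with SV40 small t intron and polyadenylation sequences. These lie outside the viral genome and appear as fragments rather than intact functional cassettes.

The packaged portion is bounded by a truncated HIV-1 5' LTR and a self-inactivating ΔU3 3' LTR. It contains the Ψ packaging signal with a partial gag sequence, the Rev response element for Rev-dependent nuclear export of the genomic RNA, and the cPPT/CTS element. Because the viral structural and enzymatic genes are absent apart from fragments, virus production depends on packaging functions supplied in trans.

Within this frame, the spleen focus-forming virus LTR promoter drives a single open reading frame in which TagBFP, a monomeric blue fluorescent protein, is fused to the N terminus of mouse Erk2 (Mapk1). A WPRE downstream enhances transcript stability and expression. The construct serves as a live-cell reporter of Erk activity: the blue fusion protein's movement from cytoplasm to nucleus can be followed by microscopy. The associated work used it as a readout while probing Ras/Erk signal transmission with optogenetic inputs.
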