Addgene plasmid #50848: pHR SFFVp BFP-Erk2
Purpose: Fluorescent reporter for Erk nuclear translocation
Depositing lab: Wendell Lim. Depositing organization: University of California, San Francisco (UCSF). Publication: Using optogenetics to interrogate the dynamic control of signal transmission by the ras/erk module. Toettcher JE, Weiner OD, Lim WA. Cell. 2013 Dec 5;155(6):1422-34. doi: 10.1016/j.cell.2013.11.004. PubMed 24315106.
Backbone
  Vector backbone: pHR
  Vector type: Lentiviral
Growth in bacteria
  Bacterial resistance: Ampicillin, 100 μg/mL
  Growth temperature: 37°C
  Growth strain: NEB Stable
  Copy number: High Copy
Gene/Insert
  Gene/Insert name: Erk2
  Species: M. musculus (mouse)
  Entrez Gene: Mapk1 (a.k.a. 9030612K14Rik, ERK, Erk2, MAPK2, PRKM2, Prkm1, p41mapk, p42mapk)
  Tag / fusion protein: TagBFP (N terminal on insert)
Terms and licenses: Academic/Nonprofit Terms; Industry Terms: Not Available to Industry
How to cite: pHR SFFVp BFP-Erk2 was a gift from Wendell Lim (Addgene plasmid # 50848 ; http://n2t.net/addgene:50848 ; RRID:Addgene_50848)
