>Addgene plasmid #50848 | pHR SFFVp BFP-Erk2 | addgene partial sequence | sequence record 79207 | BFP-F 5'-CCTTCACCGAGACGCTGTA-3'
GACATGGCCCTGAAGCTCGTGGGCGGGAGCCATCTGATCGCAAACATCAAGACCACATATAGATCCAAGA
AACCCGCTAAGAACCTCAAGATGCCTGGCGTCTACTATGTGGACTACAGACTGGAAAGAATCAAGGAGGC
CAACAACGAGACCTACGTCGAGCAGCACGAGGTGGCAGTGGCCAGATACTGCGACCTCCCTAGCAAACTG
GGGCACAAGCTTAATGCTCAAGCTTCGAATTCTGCAGTCGACGGTACCGCGGGCCCGGAGATGGTCCGCG
GGCAGGTGTTCGACGTAGGGCCGCGCTACACCAACCTCTCGTACATCGGAGAAGGCGCCTACGGCATGGT
TTGCTCTGCTTATGATAATCTCAACAAAGTTCGAGTTGCTATCAAGAAAATCAGTCCTTTTGAGCACCAG
ACCTACTGTCAAAGAACCCTAAGAGAGATAAAAATCTTACTGCGCTTCAGACATGAGAACATCATTGGCA
TCAATGACATCATCCGGGCACCAACCATTGAGCAAATGAAAGATGTATATATAGTACAGGACCTCATGGA
GACGGACCTTTACAAGCTCTTGAAGACACAGCACCTCAGCAATGACCACATCTGCTATTTTCTTTATCAG
ATCCTGAGAGGGCTAAAGTATATCCATTCAGCTAACGTTCTGCACCGTGACCTCAAGCCTTCCAACCTCC
TGCTGAACACCACTTGTGATCTCAAGATCTGTGACTTTGGCCTTGCCCGTGTTGCAGATCCAGATCATGA
TCACACAGGGTTCTTGACAGAGTACGTAGCCACAC
