>Addgene plasmid #50848 | pHR SFFVp BFP-Erk2 | addgene partial sequence | sequence record 130658 | SFFVpro-F 5'-CTTCTGCTTCCCGAGCTCTA-3'
TCCTCCGACAGACTGAGTCGCCCGGGGGGGATCTGGAGCTCTCGAGAATTCTCACGCGTCAAGTGGAGCA
AGGCAGGTGGACAGTGGATCCGGAGCTACCATGAGCGAGCTGATTAAGGAGAACATGCACATGAAGCTGT
ACATGGAGGGCACCGTGGACAACCATCACTTCAAGTGCACATCCGAGGGCGAAGGCAAGCCCTACGAGGG
CACCCAGACCATGAGAATCAAGGTGGTCGAGGGCGGCCCTCTCCCCTTCGCCTTCGACATCCTGGCTACT
AGCTTCCTCTACGGCAGCAAGACCTTCATCAACCACACCCAGGGCATCCCCGACTTCTTCAAGCAGTCCT
TCCCTGAGGGCTTCACATGGGAGAGAGTCACCACATACGAAGACGGGGGCGTGCTGACCGCTACCCAGGA
CACCAGCCTCCAGGACGGCTGCCTCATCTACAACGTCAAGATCAGAGGGGTGAACTTCACATCCAACGGC
CCTGTGATGCAGAAGAAAACACTCGGCTGGGAGGCCTTCACCGAGACGCTGTACCCCGCTGACGGCGGCC
TGGAAGGCAGAAACGACATGGCCCTGAAGCTCGTGGGCGGGAGCCATCTGATCGCAAACATCAAGACCAC
ATATAGATCCAAGAAACCCGCTAAGAACCTCAAGATGCCTGGCGTCTACTATGTGGACTACAGACTGGAA
AGAATCAAGGAGGCCAACAACGAGACCTACGTCGAGCAGCACGAGGTGGCAGTGGCCAGATACTGCGACC
TCCCTAGCAAACTG
